Addgene plasmid #199343: hPLD4-sgRNA-Cas9_mcherry
Purpose: encodes sgRNA for human PLD4 KO, (target Exon 5) plus Cas9-P2A-mCherry
Depositing lab: David Nemazee. Depositing organization: Scripps California (The Scripps Research Institute).
Backbone
  Vector backbone: lentiCRISPRv2
  Backbone manufacturer: adapted from addgene #99154
  Backbone size w/o insert (bp): 6800
  Total vector size (bp): 6800
  Vector type: Mammalian Expression, CRISPR
  Selectable markers: Zeocin
Growth in bacteria
  Bacterial resistance: Bleocin (Zeocin), 50 μg/mL
  Growth temperature: 37°C
  Growth strain: DH5alpha
  Copy number: High Copy
Gene/Insert
  Gene/Insert name: hSpCas9
  Mutation: sgRNA: accagtagtatgaagccacg
  Promoter: human U6
  Tag / fusion protein: P2A-mCherry
  Cloning method: Restriction Enzyme; 5′ cloning site BsmBI (destroyed during cloning); 3′ cloning site BsmBI (destroyed during cloning)
  Sequencing primers: 5′ GAC TAT CAT ATG CTT ACC GT
Resource information
  A portion of this plasmid was derived from a plasmid made by: The backbone was adapted from addgene #99154, where lentiviral elements were deleted.
Terms and licenses: Academic/Nonprofit Terms; Industry Terms: Not Available to Industry
How to cite: hPLD4-sgRNA-Cas9_mcherry was a gift from David Nemazee (Addgene plasmid # 199343 ; http://n2t.net/addgene:199343 ; RRID:Addgene_199343)
