[The description below was written by a language model from this plasmid's Addgene catalogue record and pLannotate feature annotations shown in this document.]
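Description:
hPLD4-sgRNA-Cas9_mcherry is a compact, all-in-one CRISPR knockout plasmid for mammalian cells, built on a derivative of lentiCRISPRv2 from which the lentiviral elements have been deleted. Consistent with this, the annotated sequence of about 6.85 kb shows no LTRs, packaging signal or WPRE, so the construct is suited to delivery as a plasmid rather than packaging into virus. It replicates in E. coli from a high-copy ColE1/pUC-type origin and is selected with Zeocin through the Sh ble (BleoR) gene, which here is driven by the bacterial AmpR (bla) promoter. The catalogue also lists Zeocin as a selectable marker, but no mammalian promoter is annotated upstream of BleoR, so the feature table supports bacterial selection only.

The payload consists of two expression units. A human U6 RNA polymerase III promoter drives a single guide RNA made of a 20-nt spacer targeting exon 5 of human PLD4, fused to the Streptococcus pyogenes gRNA scaffold. The spacer was inserted at BsmBI sites that were destroyed during cloning. Downstream, an EF-1α core promoter drives S. pyogenes Cas9, which the record describes as linked to mCherry through a P2A self-cleaving peptide. The P2A itself is not annotated, but it would fall in the gap between the Cas9 and mCherry coding sequences. An SV40 polyadenylation signal is annotated after mCherry, though on the opposite strand, and the short "small t antigen" hit is likely an incidental match. Because Cas9 and mCherry come from one transcript, red fluorescence marks cells expressing the nuclease, allowing them to be identified or sorted when generating PLD4 knockout human cells.
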