Features (pLannotate 1.2.2; 10 found; start..end, strand, type, name):
     43..283     +  promoter       U6 promoter: RNA polymerase III promoter for human U6 snRNA
    313..388     +  misc_RNA       gRNA scaffold: guide RNA scaffold for the Streptococcus pyogenes CRISPR/Cas9 system
    406..424     +  CDS            small t antigen (fragment): SV40 (simian virus 40) small t antigen
    450..661     +  promoter       EF-1α core promoter: core promoter for human elongation factor EF-1α
    686..4789    +  CDS            Cas9: Cas9 (Csn1) endonuclease from the Streptococcus pyogenes Type II CRISPR/Cas system generates RNA-guided double strand breaks in DNA
   4927..5634    +  CDS            mCherry: monomeric derivative of DsRed fluorescent protein (Shaner et al., 2004) mammalian codon-optimized
   5647..5781    -  polyA_signal   SV40 poly(A) signal: SV40 polyadenylation signal
   5824..6412    -  rep_origin     ori: high-copy-number ColE1/pMB1/pBR322/pUC origin of replication
   6437..6811    -  CDS            BleoR: antibiotic-binding protein; Sh ble from Streptoalloteichus hindustanus; confers resistance to bleomycin, phleomycin, and Zeocin™
   6812..25      -  promoter       AmpR promoter (across the origin): bla
>Addgene plasmid #199343 | hPLD4-sgRNA-Cas9_mcherry | addgene full sequence | sequence record 390620 | Addgene NGS Result
TTATTGTCTCATGAGCGGATACATAACGCGTCGCGAGGTACCGAGGGCCTATTTCCCATGATTCCTTCAT
ATTTGCATATACGATACAAGGCTGTTAGAGAGATAATTAGAATTAATTTGACTGTAAACACAAAGATATT
AGTACAAAATACGTGACGTAGAAAGTAATAATTTCTTGGGTAGTTTGCAGTTTTAAAATTATGTTTTAAA
ATGGACTATCATATGCTTACCGTAACTTGAAAGTATTTCGATTTCTTGGCTTTATATATCTTGTGGAAAG
GACGAAACACCGACCAGTAGTATGAAGCCACGGTTTTAGAGCTAGAAATAGCAAGTTAAAATAAGGCTAG
TCCGTTATCAACTTGAAAAAGTGGCACCGAGTCGGTGCTTTTTTGAATTCGCTAGCTAGGTCTTGAAAGG
AGTGGGAATTGGCTCCGGTGCCCGTCAGTGGGCAGAGCGCACATCGCCCACAGTCCCCGAGAAGTTGGGG
GGAGGGGTCGGCAATTGATCCGGTGCCTAGAGAAGGTGGCGCGGGGTAAACTGGGAAAGTGATGTCGTGT
ACTGGCTCCGCCTTTTTCCCGAGGGTGGGGGAGAACCGTATATAAGTGCAGTAGTCGCCGTGAACGTTCT
TTTTCGCAACGGGTTTGCCGCCAGAACACAGGACCGGTTCTAGAGCGCTGCCACCATGGACAAGAAGTAC
AGCATCGGCCTGGACATCGGCACCAACTCTGTGGGCTGGGCCGTGATCACCGACGAGTACAAGGTGCCCA
GCAAGAAATTCAAGGTGCTGGGCAACACCGACCGGCACAGCATCAAGAAGAACCTGATCGGAGCCCTGCT
GTTCGACAGCGGCGAAACAGCCGAGGCCACCCGGCTGAAGAGAACCGCCAGAAGAAGATACACCAGACGG
AAGAACCGGATCTGCTATCTGCAAGAGATCTTCAGCAACGAGATGGCCAAGGTGGACGACAGCTTCTTCC
ACAGACTGGAAGAGTCCTTCCTGGTGGAAGAGGATAAGAAGCACGAGCGGCACCCCATCTTCGGCAACAT
CGTGGACGAGGTGGCCTACCACGAGAAGTACCCCACCATCTACCACCTGAGAAAGAAACTGGTGGACAGC
ACCGACAAGGCCGACCTGCGGCTGATCTATCTGGCCCTGGCCCACATGATCAAGTTCCGGGGCCACTTCC
TGATCGAGGGCGACCTGAACCCCGACAACAGCGACGTGGACAAGCTGTTCATCCAGCTGGTGCAGACCTA
CAACCAGCTGTTCGAGGAAAACCCCATCAACGCCAGCGGCGTGGACGCCAAGGCCATCCTGTCTGCCAGA
CTGAGCAAGAGCAGACGGCTGGAAAATCTGATCGCCCAGCTGCCCGGCGAGAAGAAGAATGGCCTGTTCG
GAAACCTGATTGCCCTGAGCCTGGGCCTGACCCCCAACTTCAAGAGCAACTTCGACCTGGCCGAGGATGC
CAAACTGCAGCTGAGCAAGGACACCTACGACGACGACCTGGACAACCTGCTGGCCCAGATCGGCGACCAG
TACGCCGACCTGTTTCTGGCCGCCAAGAACCTGTCCGACGCCATCCTGCTGAGCGACATCCTGAGAGTGA
ACACCGAGATCACCAAGGCCCCCCTGAGCGCCTCTATGATCAAGAGATACGACGAGCACCACCAGGACCT
GACCCTGCTGAAAGCTCTCGTGCGGCAGCAGCTGCCTGAGAAGTACAAAGAGATTTTCTTCGACCAGAGC
AAGAACGGCTACGCCGGCTACATTGACGGCGGAGCCAGCCAGGAAGAGTTCTACAAGTTCATCAAGCCCA
TCCTGGAAAAGATGGACGGCACCGAGGAACTGCTCGTGAAGCTGAACAGAGAGGACCTGCTGCGGAAGCA
GCGGACCTTCGACAACGGCAGCATCCCCCACCAGATCCACCTGGGAGAGCTGCACGCCATTCTGCGGCGG
CAGGAAGATTTTTACCCATTCCTGAAGGACAACCGGGAAAAGATCGAGAAGATCCTGACCTTCCGCATCC
CCTACTACGTGGGCCCTCTGGCCAGGGGAAACAGCAGATTCGCCTGGATGACCAGAAAGAGCGAGGAAAC
CATCACCCCCTGGAACTTCGAGGAAGTGGTGGACAAGGGCGCTTCCGCCCAGAGCTTCATCGAGCGGATG
ACCAACTTCGATAAGAACCTGCCCAACGAGAAGGTGCTGCCCAAGCACAGCCTGCTGTACGAGTACTTCA
CCGTGTATAACGAGCTGACCAAAGTGAAATACGTGACCGAGGGAATGAGAAAGCCCGCCTTCCTGAGCGG
CGAGCAGAAAAAGGCCATCGTGGACCTGCTGTTCAAGACCAACCGGAAAGTGACCGTGAAGCAGCTGAAA
GAGGACTACTTCAAGAAAATCGAGTGCTTCGACTCCGTGGAAATCTCCGGCGTGGAAGATCGGTTCAACG
CCTCCCTGGGCACATACCACGATCTGCTGAAAATTATCAAGGACAAGGACTTCCTGGACAATGAGGAAAA
CGAGGACATTCTGGAAGATATCGTGCTGACCCTGACACTGTTTGAGGACAGAGAGATGATCGAGGAACGG
CTGAAAACCTATGCCCACCTGTTCGACGACAAAGTGATGAAGCAGCTGAAGCGGCGGAGATACACCGGCT
GGGGCAGGCTGAGCCGGAAGCTGATCAACGGCATCCGGGACAAGCAGTCCGGCAAGACAATCCTGGATTT
CCTGAAGTCCGACGGCTTCGCCAACAGAAACTTCATGCAGCTGATCCACGACGACAGCCTGACCTTTAAA
GAGGACATCCAGAAAGCCCAGGTGTCCGGCCAGGGCGATAGCCTGCACGAGCACATTGCCAATCTGGCCG
GCAGCCCCGCCATTAAGAAGGGCATCCTGCAGACAGTGAAGGTGGTGGACGAGCTCGTGAAAGTGATGGG
CCGGCACAAGCCCGAGAACATCGTGATCGAAATGGCCAGAGAGAACCAGACCACCCAGAAGGGACAGAAG
AACAGCCGCGAGAGAATGAAGCGGATCGAAGAGGGCATCAAAGAGCTGGGCAGCCAGATCCTGAAAGAAC
ACCCCGTGGAAAACACCCAGCTGCAGAACGAGAAGCTGTACCTGTACTACCTGCAGAATGGGCGGGATAT
GTACGTGGACCAGGAACTGGACATCAACCGGCTGTCCGACTACGATGTGGACCATATCGTGCCTCAGAGC
TTTCTGAAGGACGACTCCATCGACAACAAGGTGCTGACCAGAAGCGACAAGAACCGGGGCAAGAGCGACA
ACGTGCCCTCCGAAGAGGTCGTGAAGAAGATGAAGAACTACTGGCGGCAGCTGCTGAACGCCAAGCTGAT
TACCCAGAGAAAGTTCGACAATCTGACCAAGGCCGAGAGAGGCGGCCTGAGCGAACTGGATAAGGCCGGC
TTCATCAAGAGACAGCTGGTGGAAACCCGGCAGATCACAAAGCACGTGGCACAGATCCTGGACTCCCGGA
TGAACACTAAGTACGACGAGAATGACAAGCTGATCCGGGAAGTGAAAGTGATCACCCTGAAGTCCAAGCT
GGTGTCCGATTTCCGGAAGGATTTCCAGTTTTACAAAGTGCGCGAGATCAACAACTACCACCACGCCCAC
GACGCCTACCTGAACGCCGTCGTGGGAACCGCCCTGATCAAAAAGTACCCTAAGCTGGAAAGCGAGTTCG
TGTACGGCGACTACAAGGTGTACGACGTGCGGAAGATGATCGCCAAGAGCGAGCAGGAAATCGGCAAGGC
TACCGCCAAGTACTTCTTCTACAGCAACATCATGAACTTTTTCAAGACCGAGATTACCCTGGCCAACGGC
GAGATCCGGAAGCGGCCTCTGATCGAGACAAACGGCGAAACCGGGGAGATCGTGTGGGATAAGGGCCGGG
ATTTTGCCACCGTGCGGAAAGTGCTGAGCATGCCCCAAGTGAATATCGTGAAAAAGACCGAGGTGCAGAC
AGGCGGCTTCAGCAAAGAGTCTATCCTGCCCAAGAGGAACAGCGATAAGCTGATCGCCAGAAAGAAGGAC
TGGGACCCTAAGAAGTACGGCGGCTTCGACAGCCCCACCGTGGCCTATTCTGTGCTGGTGGTGGCCAAAG
TGGAAAAGGGCAAGTCCAAGAAACTGAAGAGTGTGAAAGAGCTGCTGGGGATCACCATCATGGAAAGAAG
CAGCTTCGAGAAGAATCCCATCGACTTTCTGGAAGCCAAGGGCTACAAAGAAGTGAAAAAGGACCTGATC
ATCAAGCTGCCTAAGTACTCCCTGTTCGAGCTGGAAAACGGCCGGAAGAGAATGCTGGCCTCTGCCGGCG
AACTGCAGAAGGGAAACGAACTGGCCCTGCCCTCCAAATATGTGAACTTCCTGTACCTGGCCAGCCACTA
TGAGAAGCTGAAGGGCTCCCCCGAGGATAATGAGCAGAAACAGCTGTTTGTGGAACAGCACAAGCACTAC
CTGGACGAGATCATCGAGCAGATCAGCGAGTTCTCCAAGAGAGTGATCCTGGCCGACGCTAATCTGGACA
AAGTGCTGTCCGCCTACAACAAGCACCGGGATAAGCCCATCAGAGAGCAGGCCGAGAATATCATCCACCT
GTTTACCCTGACCAATCTGGGAGCCCCTGCCGCCTTCAAGTACTTTGACACCACCATCGACCGGAAGAGG
TACACCAGCACCAAAGAGGTGCTGGACGCCACCCTGATCCACCAGAGCATCACCGGCCTGTACGAGACAC
GGATCGACCTGTCTCAGCTGGGAGGCGACAAGCGACCTGCCGCCACAAAGAAGGCTGGACAGGCTAAGAA
GAAGAAAGATTACAAAGACGATGACGATAAGGGATCCGGCGCAACAAACTTCTCTCTGCTGAAACAAGCC
GGAGATGTCGAAGAGAATCCTGGACCGGTGAGCAAGGGCGAGGAGGATAACATGGCCATCATCAAGGAGT
TCATGCGCTTCAAGGTGCACATGGAGGGCTCCGTGAACGGCCACGAGTTCGAGATCGAGGGCGAGGGCGA
GGGCCGCCCCTACGAGGGCACCCAGACCGCCAAGCTGAAGGTGACCAAGGGTGGCCCCCTGCCCTTCGCC
TGGGACATCCTGTCCCCTCAGTTCATGTACGGCTCCAAGGCCTACGTGAAGCACCCCGCCGACATCCCCG
ACTACTTGAAGCTGTCCTTCCCCGAGGGCTTCAAGTGGGAGCGCGTGATGAACTTCGAGGACGGCGGCGT
GGTGACCGTGACCCAGGACTCCTCCCTGCAGGACGGCGAGTTCATCTACAAGGTGAAGCTGCGCGGCACC
AACTTCCCCTCCGACGGCCCCGTAATGCAGAAGAAGACCATGGGCTGGGAGGCCTCCTCCGAGCGGATGT
ACCCCGAGGACGGCGCCCTGAAGGGCGAGATCAAGCAGAGGCTGAAGCTGAAGGACGGCGGCCACTACGA
CGCTGAGGTCAAGACCACCTACAAGGCCAAGAAGCCCGTGCAGCTGCCCGGCGCCTACAACGTCAACATC
AAGTTGGACATCACCTCCCACAACGAGGACTACACCATCGTGGAACAGTACGAACGCGCCGAGGGCCGCC
ACTCCACCGGCGGCATGGACGAGCTGTACAAGTAAATCTAGAAGCTGATCCAGACATGATAAGATACATT
GATGAGTTTGGACAAACCACAACTAGAATGCAGTGAAAAAAATGCTTTATTTGTGAAATTTGTGATGCTA
TTGCTTTATTTGTAACCATTATAAGCTGCAATAAACAAGTTGGATATCCTCGAGACTAGTGGGCCCGTTT
AAACACATGTGTTTTTCCATAGGCTCCGCCCCCCTGACGAGCATCACAAAAATCGACGCTCAAGTCAGAG
GTGGCGAAACCCGACAGGACTATAAAGATACCAGGCGTTTCCCCCTGGAAGCTCCCTCGTGCGCTCTCCT
GTTCCGACCCTGCCGCTTACCGGATACCTGTCCGCCTTTCTCCCTTCGGGAAGCGTGGCGCTTTCTCATA
GCTCACGCTGTAGGTATCTCAGTTCGGTGTAGGTCGTTCGCTCCAAGCTGGGCTGTGTGCACGAACCCCC
CGTTCAGCCCGACCGCTGCGCCTTATCCGGTAACTATCGTCTTGAGTCCAACCCGGTAAGACACGACTTA
TCGCCACTGGCAGCAGCCACTGGTAACAGGATTAGCAGAGCGAGGTATGTAGGCGGTGCTACAGAGTTCT
TGAAGTGGTGGCCTAACTACGGCTACACTAGAAGGACAGTATTTGGTATCTGCGCTCTGCTGAAGCCAGT
TACCTTCGGAAAAAGAGTTGGTAGCTCTTGATCCGGCAAACAAACCACCGCTGGTAGCGGTGGTTTTTTT
GTTTGCAAGCAGCAGATTACGCGCAGAAAAAAAGGATCTCAAGAAGATCCTTTGATCTTTTCTACGTCAG
TCCTGCTCCTCGGCCACGAAGTGCACGCAGTTGCCGGCCGGGTCGCGCAGGGCGAACTCCCGCCCCCACG
GCTGCTCGCCGATCTCGGTCATGGCCGGCCCGGAGGCGTCCCGGAAGTTCGTGGACACGACCTCCGACCA
CTCGGCGTACAGCTCGTCCAGGCCGCGCACCCACACCCAGGCCAGGGTGTTGTCCGGCACCACCTGGTCC
TGGACCGCGCTGATGAACAGGGTCACGTCGTCCCGGACCACACCGGCGAAGTCGTCCTCCACGAAGTCCC
GGGAGAACCCGAGCCGGTCGGTCCAGAACTCGACCGCTCCGGCGACGTCGCGCGCGGTGAGCACCGGAAC
GGCACTGGTCAACTTGGCCATACTCTTCCTTTTTCAATATTATTGAAGCATTTATCAGGG
